Addgene plasmid #166839: pRS405 VAC8-G2A,C4A,C5A,C7A-GFP
Purpose: Expresses a myristoylation and palmitoylation mutant Vac8-GFP in yeasts, mutations are Gly2Ala, Cys4Ala, Cys5Ala, Cys7Ala
Depositing lab: Daniel Klionsky. Depositing organization: University of Michigan. Publication: Vac8 determines phagophore assembly site vacuolar localization during nitrogen starvation-induced autophagy. Gatica D, Wen X, Cheong H, Klionsky DJ. Autophagy. 2020 Jun 8. doi: 10.1080/15548627.2020.1776474. PubMed 32508216.
Backbone
  Vector backbone: pRS405
  Total vector size (bp): 8357
  Vector type: Yeast Expression
  Selectable markers: LEU2
Growth in bacteria
  Bacterial resistance: Ampicillin, 100 μg/mL
  Growth temperature: 37°C
  Growth strain: DH5alpha
  Copy number: Unknown
Gene/Insert
  Gene/Insert name: VAC8
  Species: S. cerevisiae (budding yeast)
  Insert size (bp): 2448
  Mutation: G2A, C4A, C5A, C7A
  Entrez Gene: VAC8 (a.k.a. YEL013W, YEB3)
  Promoter: VAC8 promoter
  Tag / fusion protein: GFP (C terminal on insert)
  Cloning method: Ligation Independent Cloning
  Sequencing primers: 5′ M13F; 3′ M13R
Terms and licenses: Academic/Nonprofit Terms; Industry Terms: Not Available to Industry
Depositor comments: Linearize with AflII
How to cite: pRS405 VAC8-G2A,C4A,C5A,C7A-GFP was a gift from Daniel Klionsky (Addgene plasmid # 166839 ; http://n2t.net/addgene:166839 ; RRID:Addgene_166839)
