[The description below was written by a language model from this plasmid's Addgene catalogue record and pLannotate feature annotations shown in this document.]
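Description:
pRS405 VAC8-G2A,C4A,C5A,C7A-GFP is a yeast integrating expression plasmid built on the pRS405 backbone. The feature table shows no yeast replication origin or centromere, so stable maintenance in Saccharomyces cerevisiae depends on chromosomal integration. The depositor notes that the plasmid is linearized with AflII beforehand. Transformants are selected through the LEU2 auxotrophic marker, which is present with its own promoter. In E. coli the plasmid is propagated using a high-copy ColE1/pUC-type origin and the AmpR β-lactamase gene for ampicillin selection. The backbone also carries an f1 origin, lacZα and lac regulatory remnants, and T7 and T3 promoters flanking the cloning region. The catalogue lists a total size of 8357 bp, while the sequenced record is 8,404 nt.

The payload is the S. cerevisiae VAC8 open reading frame, driven by its native VAC8 promoter. The upstream genomic segment includes a fragment of the neighbouring gene, consistent with native flanking sequence having been cloned with the gene. VAC8 is fused at its C terminus to a green fluorescent protein derived from Aequorea victoria, and the fusion is followed by a partial ADH1 terminator. Vac8 functions in vacuole inheritance and cytoplasm-to-vacuole protein targeting. The insert carries four substitutions near the N terminus, Gly2Ala, Cys4Ala, Cys5Ala and Cys7Ala, which according to the record abolish myristoylation and palmitoylation. These lipid modifications normally serve to attach proteins to membranes. The construct therefore lets researchers express an acylation-defective Vac8-GFP from its own promoter and visualize where it localizes. The associated publication concerns the role of Vac8 in positioning the phagophore assembly site at the vacuole during nitrogen starvation-induced autophagy.
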