Features (pLannotate 1.2.2; 22 found; start..end, strand, type, name):
     49..84      +  CDS            rop (fragment): Rop protein, which maintains plasmids at low copy number; rop
    186..236     +  misc_feature   bom (fragment): basis of mobility region from pBR322
    235..351     +  CDS            NFS1 (fragment): NFS1_YEAST - Also known as SPL1 From Saccharomyces cerevisiae (strain ATCC 204508 / S288c) (Baker's yeast).
    714..1808    -  CDS            LEU2: 3-isopropylmalate dehydrogenase, required for leucine biosynthesis; S. cerevisiae LEU2; yeast auxotrophic marker
   1809..2216    -  promoter       LEU2 promoter: S. cerevisiae LEU2
   2356..2433    -  CDS            YO192_YEAST (fragment): Experimental evidence at protein level: Swiss-Prot protein existence level 1. From Saccharomyces cerevisiae (strain ATCC 204508 / S288c) (Baker's yeast).
   2464..2516    +  misc_feature   bom (fragment): basis of mobility region from pBR322
   2544..2972    -  rep_origin     f1 ori (sequence partly withheld): f1 bacteriophage origin of replication; arrow indicates direction of (+) strand synthesis
   2976..3131    -  CDS            lacZα (fragment): LacZα fragment of β-galactosidase; lacZ fragment
   3139..3157    +  promoter       T7 promoter: promoter for bacteriophage T7 RNA polymerase
   3171..3305    -  CDS            YEB4_YEAST (fragment): Experimental evidence at protein level: Swiss-Prot protein existence level 1. From Saccharomyces cerevisiae (strain ATCC 204508 / S288c) (Baker's yeast).
   3522..5255    +  CDS            VAC8: VAC8_YEAST - Also known as YEB3. Experimental evidence at protein level: Swiss-Prot protein existence level 1. Functions in both vacuole inheritance and protein targeting from the cytoplasm to vacuole. From Saccharomyces cerevisiae (strain ATCC 204508 / S288c) (Baker's yeast).
   5304..6017    +  CDS            sg25: sg25 is a basic (constitutively fluorescent) green fluorescent protein published in 1997, derived from Aequorea victoria.
   6047..6191    +  terminator     ADH1 terminator (fragment): S. cerevisiae ADH1; transcription terminator for the S. cerevisiae alcohol dehydrogenase 1 (ADH1) gene
   6193..6211    -  promoter       T3 promoter: promoter for bacteriophage T3 RNA polymerase
   6256..6272    -  protein_bind   lac operator: The lac repressor binds to the lac operator to inhibit transcription in E. coli. This inhibition can be relieved by adding lactose or isopropyl-β-D-thiogalactopyranoside (IPTG). lac repressor encoded by lacI
   6280..6310    -  promoter       lac promoter: promoter for the E. coli lac operon
   6325..6346    -  protein_bind   CAP binding site: CAP binding activates transcription in the presence of cAMP. E. coli catabolite activator protein
   6359..6451    -  CDS            lacI (fragment): lac repressor; lacI; The lac repressor binds to the lac operator to inhibit transcription in E. coli. This inhibition can be relieved by adding lactose or isopropyl-β-D-thiogalactopyranoside (IPTG).
   6634..7222    -  rep_origin     ori: high-copy-number ColE1/pMB1/pBR322/pUC origin of replication
   7393..8253    -  CDS            AmpR: β-lactamase; bla; confers resistance to ampicillin, carbenicillin, and related antibiotics
   8254..8358    -  promoter       AmpR promoter: bla
>Addgene plasmid #166839 | pRS405 VAC8-G2A,C4A,C5A,C7A-GFP | addgene full sequence | sequence record 329327 | Addgene NGS Result
ATCATGACATTAACCTATAAAAATAGGCGTATCACGAGGCCCTTTCGTCTCGCGCGTTTCGGTGATGACG
GTGAAAACCTCTGACACATGCAGCTCCCGGAGACGGTCACAGCTTGTCTGTAAGCGGATGCCGGGAGCAG
ACAAGCCCGTCAGGGCGCGTCAGCGGGTGTTGGCGGGTGTCGGGGCTGGCTTAACTATGCGGCATCAGAG
CAGATTGTACTGAGAGTGCACCATATCGACTACGTCGTTAAGGCCGTTTCTGACAGAGTAAAATTCTTGA
GGGAACTTTCACCATTATGGGAAATGGTTCAAGAAGGTATTGACTTAAACTCCATCAAATGGTCAGGTCA
TTGAGTGTTTTTTATTTGTTGTATTTTTTTTTTTTTTAGAGAAAATCCTCCAATATATAAATTAGGAATC
ATAGTTTCATGATTTTCTGTTACACCTAACTTTTTGTGTGGTGCCCTCCTCCTTGTCAATATTAATGTTA
AAGTGCAATTCTTTTTCCTTATCACGTTGAGCCATTAGTATCAATTTGCTTACCTGTATTCCTTTACATC
CTCCTTTTTCTCCTTCTTGATAAATGTATGTAGATTGCGTATATAGTTTCGTCTACCCTATGAACATATT
CCATTTTGTAATTTCGTGTCGTTTCTATTATGAATTTCATTTATAAAGTTTATGTACAAATATCATAAAA
AAAGAGAATCTTTTTAAGCAAGGATTTTCTTAACTTCTTCGGCGACAGCATCACCGACTTCGGTGGTACT
GTTGGAACCACCTAAATCACCAGTTCTGATACCTGCATCCAAAACCTTTTTAACTGCATCTTCAATGGCC
TTACCTTCTTCAGGCAAGTTCAATGACAATTTCAACATCATTGCAGCAGACAAGATAGTGGCGATAGGGT
TGACCTTATTCTTTGGCAAATCTGGAGCAGAACCGTGGCATGGTTCGTACAAACCAAATGCGGTGTTCTT
GTCTGGCAAAGAGGCCAAGGACGCAGATGGCAACAAACCCAAGGAACCTGGGATAACGGAGGCTTCATCG
GAGATGATATCACCAAACATGTTGCTGGTGATTATAATACCATTTAGGTGGGTTGGGTTCTTAACTAGGA
TCATGGCGGCAGAATCAATCAATTGATGTTGAACCTTCAATGTAGGGAATTCGTTCTTGATGGTTTCCTC
CACAGTTTTTCTCCATAATCTTGAAGAGGCCAAAACATTAGCTTTATCCAAGGACCAAATAGGCAATGGT
GGCTCATGTTGTAGGGCCATGAAAGCGGCCATTCTTGTGATTCTTTGCACTTCTGGAACGGTGTATTGTT
CACTATCCCAAGCGACACCATCACCATCGTCTTCCTTTCTCTTACCAAAGTAAATACCTCCCACTAATTC
TCTGACAACAACGAAGTCAGTACCTTTAGCAAATTGTGGCTTGATTGGAGATAAGTCTAAAAGAGAGTCG
GATGCAAAGTTACATGGTCTTAAGTTGGCGTACAATTGAAGTTCTTTACGGATTTTTAGTAAACCTTGTT
CAGGTCTAACACTACCGGTACCCCATTTAGGACCACCCACAGCACCTAACAAAACGGCATCAGCCTTCTT
GGAGGCTTCCAGCGCCTCATCTGGAAGTGGAACACCTGTAGCATCGATAGCAGCACCACCAATTAAATGA
TTTTCGAAATCGAACTTGACATTGGAACGAACATCAGAAATAGCTTTAAGAACCTTAATGGCTTCGGCTG
TGATTTCTTGACCAACGTGGTCACCTGGCAAAACGACGATCTTCTTAGGGGCAGACATTAGAATGGTATA
TCCTTGAAATATATATATATATATTGCTGAAATGTAAAAGGTAAGAAAAGTTAGAAAGTAAGACGATTGC
TAACCACCTATTGGAAAAAACAATAGGTCCTTAAATAATATTGTCAACTTCAAGTATTGTGATGCAAGCA
TTTAGTCATGAACGCTTCTCTATTCTATATGAAAAGCCGGTTCCGGCGCTCTCACCTTTCCTTTTTCTCC
CAATTTTTCAGTTGAAAAAGGTATATGCGTCAGGCGACCTCTGAAATTAACAAAAAATTTCCAGTCATCG
AATTTGATTCTGTGCGATAGCGCCCCTGTGTGTTCTCGTTATGTTGAGGAAAAAAATAATGGTTGCTAAG
AGATTCGAACTCTTGCATCTTACGATACCTGAGTATTCCCACAGTTAACTGCGGTCGAGATATTTCTTGA
ATCAGGCGCCTTAGACCGCTCGGCCAAACAACCAATTACTTGTTGAGAAATAGAGTATAATTATCCTATA
AATATAACGTTTTTGAACACACATGAACAAGGAAGTACAGGACAATTGATTTTGAAGAGAATGTGGATTT
TGATGTAATTGTTGGGATTCCATTTTTAATAAGGCAATAATATTAGGTATGTAGATATACTAGAAGTTCT
CCTCGACCGGTCGATATGCGGTGTGAAATACCGCACAGATGCGTAAGGAGAAAATACCGCATCAGGAAAT
TGTAAGCGTTAATATTTTGTTAAAATTCGCGTTAAATTTTTGTTAAATCAGCTCATTTTTTAACCAATAG
GCCGAAATCGGCAAAATCCCTTATAAATCAAAAGAATAGACCGAGATAGGGT
[37 nt withheld, positions 2643-2679]
AAAGAACGTGGACTCCAACGTCAAAGG
[49 nt withheld, positions 2707-2755]
T
[91 nt withheld, positions 2757-2847]
G
[124 nt withheld, positions 2849-2972]
CCATTCGCCATTCAGGCTGCGCAACTGTTGGGAAGGGCGATCGGTGCGGGCCTCTTCGCTATTACGCCAG
CTGGCGAAAGGGGGATGTGCTGCAAGGCGATTAAGTTGGGTAACGCCAGGGTTTTCCCAGTCACGACGTT
GTAAAACGACGGCCAGTGAGCGCGCGTAATACGACTCACTATAGGGCGAATTGGGTACCGAGGACTCAAA
ACGAAAAGGAAAAAAATACGAGTGGAAAGAAAAAATGAACCCTTTCCAGTAATTGATAATAATACAATCA
TTCATTATTAGAAATATATTAGTTCTCAATTCAAGGCAGAATAGTGCTGTCATTGTGATCAAATTTTTGT
GTGAGTCTGCTTTGCTTTCTGTTTTTTTTTGTTGACTCGCTGTTCAATCTCCTACTTTTCCTTTTGTTGT
TAAAATAAGGTATTATATATTTATACAACCCTATAAAAAGCAATTAGCCAATTTCCAATCCTACGAAGAC
AGGAACTGAGCAAACTATAAGGGTGTTCTTTCTTCTGTACTATATATACATTTGCAACTATGGCTTCAGC
TGCTAGTGCCTTGAAAGATTCTTCAGACGAGGCCAGTGTCTCACCAATTGCCGATAATGAAAGAGAAGCG
GTGACTTTATTACTAGGGTATTTGGAGGATAAAGACCAATTAGACTTTTACTCTGGTGGTCCACTAAAGG
CCCTAACTACTTTGGTGTATTCAGATAATCTAAATTTGCAAAGGAGCGCCGCTCTGGCATTCGCAGAAAT
TACTGAAAAATACGTCCGTCAGGTCTCTAGAGAGGTACTGGAACCCATCTTAATATTATTACAAAGCCAA
GATCCACAGATTCAAGTGGCCGCTTGTGCAGCCTTGGGTAATTTGGCCGTTAATAATGAAAATAAATTAT
TAATTGTGGAAATGGGAGGCTTAGAGCCATTAATAAACCAAATGATGGGTGACAATGTAGAAGTTCAATG
TAATGCTGTTGGATGCATTACCAATTTAGCCACAAGGGATGACAATAAACATAAGATTGCTACTTCTGGT
GCTTTAATTCCATTGACTAAGCTAGCTAAATCCAAACATATAAGAGTTCAGAGAAATGCTACAGGTGCAT
TATTAAATATGACACATTCTGAGGAAAATAGAAAAGAATTGGTTAATGCAGGTGCTGTGCCTGTATTGGT
ATCTTTACTGTCGTCCACCGATCCTGATGTTCAGTACTATTGTACTACTGCTTTATCAAATATAGCAGTG
GATGAAGCCAATCGCAAGAAGTTGGCTCAAACTGAGCCAAGATTGGTTTCCAAATTGGTTAGTCTGATGG
ATTCTCCATCTTCAAGGGTAAAATGTCAAGCTACTTTGGCTTTACGAAACCTAGCGTCCGATACAAGCTA
CCAATTAGAAATTGTAAGGGCTGGTGGGTTGCCTCATTTGGTAAAGTTGATTCAAAGTGATTCTATACCA
CTGGTTTTGGCTAGTGTGGCATGCATTAGAAACATTTCTATTCACCCTCTAAATGAAGGTTTAATTGTTG
ATGCAGGTTTCTTAAAACCATTAGTAAGATTGTTGGACTATAAGGATTCAGAAGAAATTCAATGTCACGC
CGTATCTACTTTGAGAAATTTGGCTGCATCATCTGAAAAAAACAGAAAAGAGTTCTTCGAAAGTGGTGCT
GTCGAAAAATGTAAGGAACTGGCTCTAGATTCACCTGTTAGTGTTCAAAGTGAAATTTCCGCATGTTTTG
CTATTTTAGCCCTAGCAGATGTCTCCAAATTGGATCTACTGGAAGCAAATATCTTAGATGCTTTAATCCC
TATGACTTTTTCCCAGAACCAAGAAGTTTCTGGTAATGCTGCTGCTGCTTTGGCAAATCTATGTTCAAGA
GTGAATAATTATACAAAAATTATTGAAGCATGGGATCGTCCGAATGAAGGCATTCGTGGATTTCTGATTA
GATTTTTGAAAAGTGACTATGCTACCTTTGAACACATTGCGCTATGGACAATTTTACAATTGCTAGAAAG
TCATAATGATAAAGTGGAAGATTTGGTTAAAAATGATGACGACATCATTAACGGAGTGAGAAAAATGGCA
GATGTGACCTTTGAGCGTTTACAAAGATCAGGAATTGATGTTAAAAATCCGGGGAGCAACAACAATCCAA
GCTCGAATGATAACAACAGTAATAACAATGACACAGGATCTGAACATCAACCTGTAGAGGATGCAAGTTT
GGAATTGTATAATATTACTCAACAGATTTTACAATTTTTACATCGGATCCCCGGGTTAATTAATTCGCGA
ATTCGGGGAGGCGGAGGTGGAGCTAGCAAAGGAGAAGAACTCTTCACTGGAGTTGTCCCAATTCTTGTTG
AATTAGATGGTGATGTTAACGGCCACAAGTTCTCTGTCAGTGGAGAGGGTGAAGGTGATGCAACATACGG
AAAACTTACCCTGAAGTTCATCTGCACTACTGGCAAACTGCCTGTTCCATGGCCAACACTAGTCACTACT
CTGTGCTATGGTGTTCAATGCTTTTCAAGATACCCGGATCATATGAAACGGCATGACTTTTTCAAGAGTG
CCATGCCCGAAGGTTATGTACAGGAAAGGACCATCTTCTTCAAAGATGACGGCAACTACAAGACACGTGC
TGAAGTCAAGTTTGAAGGTGATACCCTTGTTAATAGAATCGAGTTAAAAGGTATTGACTTCAAGGAAGAT
GGCAACATTCTGGGACACAAATTGGAATACAACTATAACTCACACAATGTATACATCATGGCAGACAAAC
AAAAGAATGGAATCAAAGTGAACTTCAAGACCCGCCACAACATTGAAGATGGAAGCGTTCAACTAGCAGA
CCATTATCAACAAAATACTCCAATTGGCGATGGCCCTGTCCTTTTACCAGACAACCATTACCTGTCCACA
CAATCTGCCCTTTCGAAAGATCCCAACGAAAAGAGAGACCACATGGTCCTTCTTGAGTTTGTAACAGCTG
CTGGGATTACACATGGCATGGATGAACTGTACAACATCGATTGAGGCGCGCCACTTCTAAATAAGCGAAT
TTCTTATGATTTATGATTTTTATTATTAAATAAGTTATAAAAAAAATAAGTGTATACAAATTTTAAAGTG
ACTCTTAGGTTTTAAAACGAAAATTCTTATTCTTGAGTAACTCTTTCCTGTAGGTCAGGTTGCTTTCTCC
CCTTTAGTGAGGGTTAATTGCGCGCTTGGCGTAATCATGGTCATAGCTGTTTCCTGTGTGAAATTGTTAT
CCGCTCACAATTCCACACAACATACGAGCCGGAAGCATAAAGTGTAAAGCCTGGGGTGCCTAATGAGTGA
GCTAACTCACATTAATTGCGTTGCGCTCACTGCCCGCTTTCCAGTCGGGAAACCTGTCGTGCCAGCTGCA
TTAATGAATCGGCCAACGCGCGGGGAGAGGCGGTTTGCGTATTGGGCGCTCTTCCGCTTCCTCGCTCACT
GACTCGCTGCGCTCGGTCGTTCGGCTGCGGCGAGCGGTATCAGCTCACTCAAAGGCGGTAATACGGTTAT
CCACAGAATCAGGGGATAACGCAGGAAAGAACATGTGAGCAAAAGGCCAGCAAAAGGCCAGGAACCGTAA
AAAGGCCGCGTTGCTGGCGTTTTTCCATAGGCTCCGCCCCCCTGACGAGCATCACAAAAATCGACGCTCA
AGTCAGAGGTGGCGAAACCCGACAGGACTATAAAGATACCAGGCGTTTCCCCCTGGAAGCTCCCTCGTGC
GCTCTCCTGTTCCGACCCTGCCGCTTACCGGATACCTGTCCGCCTTTCTCCCTTCGGGAAGCGTGGCGCT
TTCTCATAGCTCACGCTGTAGGTATCTCAGTTCGGTGTAGGTCGTTCGCTCCAAGCTGGGCTGTGTGCAC
GAACCCCCCGTTCAGCCCGACCGCTGCGCCTTATCCGGTAACTATCGTCTTGAGTCCAACCCGGTAAGAC
ACGACTTATCGCCACTGGCAGCAGCCACTGGTAACAGGATTAGCAGAGCGAGGTATGTAGGCGGTGCTAC
AGAGTTCTTGAAGTGGTGGCCTAACTACGGCTACACTAGAAGAACAGTATTTGGTATCTGCGCTCTGCTG
AAGCCAGTTACCTTCGGAAAAAGAGTTGGTAGCTCTTGATCCGGCAAACAAACCACCGCTGGTAGCGGTG
GTTTTTTTGTTTGCAAGCAGCAGATTACGCGCAGAAAAAAAGGATCTCAAGAAGATCCTTTGATCTTTTC
TACGGGGTCTGACGCTCAGTGGAACGAAAACTCACGTTAAGGGATTTTGGTCATGAGATTATCAAAAAGG
ATCTTCACCTAGATCCTTTTAAATTAAAAATGAAGTTTTAAATCAATCTAAAGTATATATGAGTAAACTT
GGTCTGACAGTTACCAATGCTTAATCAGTGAGGCACCTATCTCAGCGATCTGTCTATTTCGTTCATCCAT
AGTTGCCTGACTCCCCGTCGTGTAGATAACTACGATACGGGAGGGCTTACCATCTGGCCCCAGTGCTGCA
ATGATACCGCGAGACCCACGCTCACCGGCTCCAGATTTATCAGCAATAAACCAGCCAGCCGGAAGGGCCG
AGCGCAGAAGTGGTCCTGCAACTTTATCCGCCTCCATCCAGTCTATTAATTGTTGCCGGGAAGCTAGAGT
AAGTAGTTCGCCAGTTAATAGTTTGCGCAACGTTGTTGCCATTGCTACAGGCATCGTGGTGTCACGCTCG
TCGTTTGGTATGGCTTCATTCAGCTCCGGTTCCCAACGATCAAGGCGAGTTACATGATCCCCCATGTTGT
GCAAAAAAGCGGTTAGCTCCTTCGGTCCTCCGATCGTTGTCAGAAGTAAGTTGGCCGCAGTGTTATCACT
CATGGTTATGGCAGCACTGCATAATTCTCTTACTGTCATGCCATCCGTAAGATGCTTTTCTGTGACTGGT
GAGTACTCAACCAAGTCATTCTGAGAATAGTGTATGCGGCGACCGAGTTGCTCTTGCCCGGCGTCAATAC
GGGATAATACCGCGCCACATAGCAGAACTTTAAAAGTGCTCATCATTGGAAAACGTTCTTCGGGGCGAAA
ACTCTCAAGGATCTTACCGCTGTTGAGATCCAGTTCGATGTAACCCACTCGTGCACCCAACTGATCTTCA
GCATCTTTTACTTTCACCAGCGTTTCTGGGTGAGCAAAAACAGGAAGGCAAAATGCCGCAAAAAAGGGAA
TAAGGGCGACACGGAAATGTTGAATACTCATACTCTTCCTTTTTCAATATTATTGAAGCATTTATCAGGG
TTATTGTCTCATGAGCGGATACATATTTGAATGTATTTAGAAAAATAAACAAATAGGGGTTCCGCGCACA
TTTCCCCGAAAAGTGCCACCTGACGTCTAAGAAACCATTATT
